>Addgene plasmid #222451 | pCHW111040 | addgene full sequence | sequence record 472306 | Addgene NGS Result
TTACTTGTCTTCTGCACGAAGTGGTTTAAACTATCAGTGTTTGACAGGATATATTGGCGGGTAAACCTAA
GAGAAAAGAGCGTTTATTAGAATAATCGGATATTTAAAAGGGCGTGAAAAGGTTTATCCGTTCGTCCATT
TGTATGTGCATGCCAACCACAGGGTTCCCCAGATCAGGCGCTGGCTGCTGAACCCCCAGCCGGAACTGAC
CCCACAAGGCCCTAGCGTTTGCAATGCACCAGGTCATCATTGACCCAGGCGTGTTCCACCAGGCCGCTGC
CTCGCAACTCTTCGCAGGCTTCGCCGACCTGCTCGCGCCACTTCTTCACGCGGGTGGAATCCGATCCGCA
CATGAGGCGGAAGGTTTCCAGCTTGAGCGGGTACGGCTCCCGGTGCGAGCTGAAATAGTCGAACATCCGT
CGGGCCGTCGGCGACAGCTTGCGGTACTTCTCCCATATGAATTTCGTGTAGTGGTCGCCAGCAAACAGCA
CGACGATTTCCTCGTCGATCAGGACCTGGCAACGGGACGTTTTCTTGCCACGGTCCAGGACGCGGAAGCG
GTGCAGCAGCGACACCGATTCCAGGTGCCCAACGCGGTCGGACGTGAAGCCCATCGCCGTCGCCTGTAGG
CGCGACAGGCATTCCTCGGCCTTCGTGTAATACCGGCCATTGATCGACCAGCCCAGGTCCTGGCAAAGCT
CGTAGAACGTGAAGGTGATCGGCTCGCCGATAGGGGTGCGCTTCGCGTACTCCAACACCTGCTGCCACAC
CAGTTCGTCATCGTCGGCCCGCAGCTCGACGCCGGTGTAGGTGATCTTCACGTCCTTGTTGACGTGGAAA
ATGACCTTGTTTTGCAGCGCCTCGCGCGGGATTTTCTTGTTGCGCGTGGTGAACAGGGCAGAGCGGGCCG
TGTCGTTTGGCATCGCTCGCATCGTGTCCGGCCACGGCGCAATATCGAACAAGGAAAGCTGCATTTCCTT
GATCTGCTGCTTCGTGTGTTTCAGCAACGCGGCCTGCTTGGCCTCGCTGACCTGTTTTGCCAGGTCCTCG
CCGGCGGTTTTTCGCTTCTTGGTCGTCATAGTTCCTCGCGTGTCGATGGTCATCGACTTCGCCAAACCTG
CCGCCTCCTGTTCAAGACGACGCGAACGCTCCACGGCGGCCGATGGCGCGGGCAGGGCAGGGGGAGCCAG
TTGCACGCTGTCGCGCTCGATCTTGGCCGTAGCTTGCTGGACCATCGAGCCGACGGACTGGAAGGTTTCG
CGGGGCGCACGCATGACGGTGCGGCTTGCGATGGTTTCGGCATCCTCGGCGGAAAACCCCGCGTCGATCA
GTTCTTGCCTGTATGCCTTCCGGTCAAACGTCCGATTCATTCACCCTCCTTGCGGGATTGCCCCGACTCA
CGCCGGGGCAATGTGCCCTTATTCCTGATTTGACCCGCCTGGTGCCTTGGTGTCCAGATAATCCACCTTA
TCGGCAATGAAGTCGGTCCCGTAGACCGTCTGGCCGTCCTTCTCGTACTTGGTATTCCGAATCTTGCCCT
GCACGAATACCAGCGACCCCTTGCCCAAATACTTGCCGTGGGCCTCGGCCTGAGAGCCAAAACACTTGAT
GCGGAAGAAGTCGGTGCGCTCCTGCTTGTCGCCGGCATCGTTGCGCCACATCTAGGATCTGCCAGGAACC
GTAAAAAGGCCGCGTTGCTGGCGTTTTTCCATAGGCTCCGCCCCCCTGACGAGCATCACAAAAATCGACG
CTCAAGTCAGAGGTGGCGAAACCCGACAGGACTATAAAGATACCAGGCGTTTCCCCCTGGAAGCTCCCTC
GTGCGCTCTCCTGTTCCGACCCTGCCGCTTACCGGATACCTGTCCGCCTTTCTCCCTTCGGGAAGCGTGG
CGCTTTCTCATAGCTCACGCTGTAGGTATCTCAGTTCGGTGTAGGTCGTTCGCTCCAAGCTGGGCTGTGT
GCACGAACCCCCCGTTCAGCCCGACCGCTGCGCCTTATCCGGTAACTATCGTCTTGAGTCCAACCCGGTA
AGACACGACTTATCGCCACTGGCAGCAGCCACTGGTAACAGGATTAGCAGAGCGAGGTATGTAGGCGGTG
CTACAGAGTTCTTGAAGTGGTGGCCTAACTACGGCTACACTAGAAGAACAGTATTTGGTATCTGCGCTCT
GCTGAAGCCAGTTACCTTCGGAAAAAGAGTTGGTAGCTCTTGATCCGGCAAACAAACCACCGCTGGTAGC
GGTGGTTTTTTTGTTTGCAAGCAGCAGATTACGCGCAGAAAAAAAGGATCTCAAGAAGATCCTTTGATCT
TTTCTACGGGGTCTGACGCTCAGTGGAACGAAAACTCACGTTAAGGGATTTTGGTCATGAGATTATCAAA
AAGGATCTTCACCTAGATCCTTTTAAATTAAAAATGAAGTTTTAAATCAATCTAAAGTATATATGAGTAA
ACTTGGTCTGACAGTTACCAATGCTTAATCAGTGAGGCACCTATCTCAGCGATCTGTCTATTTCGTTCAT
CCATAGTTGCCTGACTCCCCGTCGTGTAGATAACTACGATACGGGAGGGCTTACCATCTGGCCCCAGTGC
TGCAATGATACCGCGAGAACCACGCTCACCGGCTCCAGATTTATCAGCAATAAACCAGCCAGCCGGAAGG
GCCGAGCGCAGAAGTGGTCCTGCAACTTTATCCGCCTCCATCCAGTCTATTAATTGTTGCCGGGAAGCTA
GAGTAAGTAGTTCGCCAGTTAATAGTTTGCGCAACGTTGTTGCCATTGCTACAGGCATCGTGGTGTCACG
CTCGTCGTTTGGTATGGCTTCATTCAGCTCCGGTTCCCAACGATCAAGGCGAGTTACATGATCCCCCATG
TTGTGCAAAAAAGCGGTTAGCTCCTTCGGTCCTCCGATCGTTGTCAGAAGTAAGTTGGCCGCAGTGTTAT
CACTCATGGTTATGGCAGCACTGCATAATTCTCTTACTGTCATGCCATCCGTAAGATGCTTTTCTGTGAC
TGGTGAGTACTCAACCAAGTCATTCTGAGAATAGTGTATGCGGCGACCGAGTTGCTCTTGCCCGGCGTCA
ATACGGGATAATACCGCGCCACATAGCAGAACTTTAAAAGTGCTCATCATTGGAAAACGTTCTTCGGGGC
GAAAACTCTCAAGGATCTTACCGCTGTTGAGATCCAGTTCGATGTAACCCACTCGTGCACCCAACTGATC
TTCAGCATCTTTTACTTTCACCAGCGTTTCTGGGTGAGCAAAAACAGGAAGGCAAAATGCCGCAAAAAAG
GGAATAAGGGCGACACGGAAATGTTGAATACTCATACTCTTCCTTTTTCAATATTATTGAAGCATTTATC
AAGGTTATTGTCTCATGAGCGGATACATATTTGAATGTATTTAGAAAAATAAACAAATAGGGGTTCCGCG
CACGAATTGGCCAGCGCTGCCATTTTTGGGGTGAGGCCGTTCGCGGCCGAGGGGCGCAGCCCCTGGGGGG
ATGGGAGGCCCGCGTTAGCGGGCCGGGAGGGTTCGAGAAGGGGGGGCACCCCCCTTCGGCGTGCGCGGTC
ACGCGCACAGGGCGCAGCCCTGGTTAAAAACAAGGTTTATAAATATTGGTTTAAAAGCAGGTTAAAAGAC
AGGTTAGCGGTGGCCGAAAAACGGGCGGAAACCCTTGCAAATGCTGGATTTTCTGCCTGTGGACAGCCCC
TCAAATGTCAATAGGTGCGCCCCTCATCTGTCAGCACTCTGCCCCTCAAGTGTCAAGGATCGCGCCCCTC
ATCTGTCAGTAGTCGCGCCCCTCAAGTGTCAATACCGCAGGGCACTTATCCCCAGGCTTGTCCACATCAT
CTGTGGGAAACTCGCGTAAAATCAGGCGTTTTCGCCGATTTGCGAGGCTGGCCAGCTCCACGTCGCCGGC
CGAAATCGAGCCTGCCCCTCATCTGTCAACGCCGCGCCGGGTGAGTCGGCCCCTCAAGTGTCAACGTCCG
CCCCTCATCTGTCAGTGAGGGCCAAGTTTTCCGCGAGGTATCCACAACGCCGGCGGCCGCGGTGTCTCGC
ACACGGCTTCGACGGCGTTTCTGGCGCGTTTGCAGGGCCATAGACGGCCGCCAGCCCAGCGGCGAGGGCA
ACCAGCCCGGTGAGCGTCGCAAAGGAGATCCTGATCTGACTGATGGGCTGCCTGTATCGAGTGGTGATTT
TGTGCCGAGCTGCCGGTCGGGGAGCTGTTGGCTGGCTGGTGGCAGGATATATTGTGGTGTAAACAAATTG
ACGCTTAGACAACTTAATAACACATTGCGGACGTTTTTAATGTACTGGGGTGGATGCAGTGGGCCCCACT
CTGTGAAGACAAACTAGAATTCGAGCTCGGAGAGTGGTCTTGGGAGAGCGATGCGTCTTTTCCGATGAAC
CGTTCCAGCAAAAAAGACTAAGCGATGCGTCTTTTCCGCTGAACCGTTCCAGCAAAAAAGACTAAGCGAT
GCGTCTTTTCCGCTGAACCGTTCCAGCAAAAAAGACTAGGAGAGCGATGCGTCTTTTCCGCTGAACCGTT
CCAGCAAAAAAGACTATCCCTACTGTTTATTTACAAGAGCGTACGGTTCAATCCCTGCCTCCCCTGTAAA
ACTACCCTTTGAAAACCTCTCTTTCTTAATCTTTTCTTTGTAATTCCAATGGATCATGCGACCCTCGCCA
TGATCCTCGCGATCTGGTTCATCAGCTTCCACTTCATCAAGCTGCTGTTCTCCCAGCAGACCACCAAGCT
GCTTCCGCCAGGACCAAAGCCGCTTCCGATCATCGGCAACATCCTTGAGGTGGGCAAGAAGCCGCATCGG
TCCTTCGCCAACCTCGCCAAGATTCACGGCCCACTCATTTCCCTCAGACTCGGCTCTGTGACCACCATCG
TTGTGTCCTCTGCCGACGTGGCCAAAGAGATGTTCCTCAAGAAGGATCACCCGCTCTCCAACCGCACGAT
CCCGAATAGTGTTACAGCCGGCGACCACCACAAGCTCACCATGTCTTGGCTCCCGGTGTCTCCGAAGTGG
CGCAACTTCCGCAAGATTACCGCCGTGCATCTGCTCTCCCCACAGAGACTCGATGCCTGCCAGACATTCA
GGCACGCCAAGGTGCAGCAGCTCTACGAGTACGTTCAAGAGTGCGCCCAGAAAGGCCAGGCCGTGGATAT
TGGCAAGGCCGCCTTTACGACCAGCCTCAACCTCCTCAGCAAGCTGTTCTTCAGCGTCGAGCTGGCGCAC
CACAAGTCCCATACCAGCCAAGAGTTCAAAGAGCTGATCTGGAACATCATGGAAGATATAGGCAAGCCGA
ACTACGCCGACTACTTCCCGATTCTCGGCTGCGTTGACCCATCTGGCATTAGAAGAAGGCTCGCCTGCTC
CTTCGACAAGCTGATCGCCGTGTTCCAGGGCATCATCTGCGAGAGACTCGCCCCAGATTCCTCCACCACA
ACTACCACCACCACCGACGACGTGCTCGATGTGCTCCTCCAGCTGTTCAAGCAGAACGAGCTGACGATGG
GCGAGATCAACCACCTCCTCGTGGACATCTTCGACGCCGGCACCGATACCACATCCTCCACATTCGAGTG
GGTGATGACCGAGCTGATCCGCAATCCAGAGATGATGGAAAAGGCCCAAGAGGAAATCAAGCAGGTCCTC
GGCAAGGACAAGCAGATCCAAGAGTCCGACATCATCAACCTGCCGTACCTCCAGGCGATCATCAAAGAGA
CACTCCGCCTCCATCCGCCGACCGTGTTCTTGCTCCCAAGAAAGGCCGACACCGATGTCGAGCTGTACGG
CTACATCGTGCCGAAGGATGCCCAGATCCTCGTGAACCTCTGGGCCATTGGCAGGGACCCAAACGCCTGG
CAGAACGCCGATATTTTCAGCCCAGAGCGCTTCATCGGCTGCGAGATCGATGTTAAGGGCCGCGATTTCG
GCCTCCTTCCATTTGGCGCTGGCCGCAGAATTTGCCCAGGCATGAATCTCGCCATCAGGATGCTCACCCT
CATGCTCGCCACACTCCTCCAGTTCTTCAACTGGAAGCTCGAAGGCGACATCTCCCCGAAGGACCTCGAC
ATGGACGAGAAGTTCGGCATTGCGCTCCAAAAGACCAAGCCGCTCAAGCTCATCCCGATTCCGCGCTACG
GTAGCGGAGCTACCAATTTTAGCCTCCTTAAGCAGGCAGGTGATGTAGAAGAGAACCCCGGGCCTATGAA
GATGATGAACGGCGAGGACGCCAACGACCAGATGATCAAAGAGTCCTTCTTCATCACCCACGGCAACCCG
ATCCTCACCGTCGAGGATACACATCCGCTCAGGCCGTTCTTCGAGACATGGCGCGAGAAGATTTTCTCCA
AGAAGCCGAAGGCCATCCTCATCATCTCCGGCCACTGGGAGACAGTGAAGCCAACCGTGAACGCCGTGCA
CATCAACGACACCATCCACGACTTCGACGACTACCCAGCCGCCATGTACCAGTTCAAGTACCCAGCTCCA
GGCGAGCCAGAGCTTGCGAGAAAGGTGGAAGAGATCCTCAAGAAGTCCGGGTTCGAGACAGCCGAGACAG
ACCAAAAGAGGGGCCTTGATCACGGCGCCTGGGTTCCACTCATGCTCATGTATCCAGAGGCGGACATCCC
GGTGTGCCAGCTCTCAGTTCAGCCACATCTCGACGGCACCTACCACTACAATCTCGGCAGAGCCCTCGCG
CCGCTCAAGAATGATGGCGTGCTCATTATTGGCTCCGGCAGCGCCACACATCCACTCGATGAGACACCGC
ACTACTTCGATGGTGTTGCCCCTTGGGCCGCTGCCTTCGATTCTTGGCTTAGGAAGGCCCTCATCAACGG
CCGCTTCGAGGAAGTGAACATCTACGAGAGCAAGGCCCCGAACTGGAAGCTCGCCCATCCATTTCCAGAG
CACTTCTACCCGCTCCACGTTGTGCTCGGCGCTGCTGGTGAAAAGTGGAAGGCCGAGCTGATCCACTCCT
CCTGGGATCATGGCACACTTTGCCACGGCTCCTACAAGTTCACCTCCGCCGGATCCGGAGCAACCAACTT
TAGCCTGCTCAAGCAAGCAGGAGATGTTGAGGAAAATCCTGGCCCCATGACCGCCATCAAGATGAACACC
AACGGCGAGGGCGAGACACAGCACATCCTCATGATCCCGTTCATGGCGCAGGGCCACCTCAGGCCATTTC
TCGAACTCGCCATGTTCCTCTACAAGCGCTCCCACGTGATCATCACCCTGCTCACAACTCCGCTCAATGC
CGGCTTCCTCAGGCACCTCCTTCACCACCATTCCTACTCCTCCAGCGGCATCAGGATCGTCGAGCTGCCA
TTCAACTCCACCAACCACGGACTCCCACCGGGCATCGAGAACACCGATAAGCTCACACTCCCGCTCGTGG
TGTCCCTCTTCCATTCCACCATCAGCCTCGATCCGCACCTCCGCGATTACATCTCCAGGCATTTCAGCCC
AGCCAGGCCACCACTCTGCGTGATCCATGATGTGTTCCTCGGCTGGGTTGACCAGGTGGCCAAGGATGTG
GGCTCTACAGGCGTGGTGTTCACAACAGGCGGCGCTTATGGCACATCCGCCTACGTGTCCATCTGGAACG
ATCTCCCGCACCAGAACTACTCCGACGACCAAGAGTTCCCGCTGCCAGGCTTCCCAGAGAACCATAAGTT
CCGCAGGTCCCAGCTCCATCGGTTCCTCAGATATGCCGACGGCTCCGACGATTGGTCCAAGTATTTCCAG
CCGCAGCTCCGCCAGTCCATGAAGTCTTTTGGCTGGCTCTGCAACTCCGTGGAAGAGATCGAGACACTCG
GCTTCTCCATCCTCCGCAACTACACCAAGCTGCCGATCTGGGGCATCGGCCCACTTATTGCTTCCCCAGT
GCAGCACTCCTCCTCCGACAACAATTCAACAGGCGCCGAGTTCGTGCAGTGGCTCAGCCTCAAAGAGCCG
GACTCCGTCCTCTACATCTCCTTCGGCTCCCAGAACACGATCAGCCCGACGCAGATGATGGAACTCGCTG
CTGGCCTTGAGTCCTCCGAGAAGCCATTCCTCTGGGTGATCAGAGCCCCGTTCGGCTTCGACATCAACGA
AGAGATGCGCCCAGAGTGGCTGCCAGAGGGCTTTGAGGAACGCATGAAGGTGAAGAAACAGGGCAAGCTC
GTGTACAAGCTCGGCCCGCAGCTTGAGATCCTCAACCATGAATCCATCGGCGGCTTTCTCACCCACTGCG
GATGGAACAGCATCCTTGAGTCTCTTCGCGAGGGCGTTCCGATGCTTGGATGGCCACTTGCTGCCGAGCA
GGCCTACAACCTCAAGTACCTCGAAGATGAGATGGGCGTCGCGGTTGAGCTTGCTAGAGGCCTCGAAGGC
GAGATCTCCAAAGAGAAGGTCAAGCGCATCGTCGAGATGATCCTTGAGCGCAACGAGGGCTCCAAAGGCT
GGGAGATGAAGAATCGCGCCGTGGAAATGGGCAAAAAGCTCAAGGACGCCGTGAACGAGGAAAAAGAGCT
GAAGGGCTCCTCCGTGAAGGCGATCGACGATTTCCTCGACGCCGTCATGCAGGCCAAACTTGAGCCAAGC
CTCCAGTGATAGTGAGCTTGTCCTGCTTTAATGAGATATGCGAGAAGCCTATGATCGCATGATATTTGCT
TTCAATTCTGTTGTGCACGTTGTAAAAAACCTGAGCATGTGTAGCTCAGATCCTTACCGCCGGTTTCGGT
TCATTCTAATGAATATATCACCCGTTACTATCGTATTTTTATGAATAATATTCTCCGTTCAATTTACTGA
TTGTACCCTACTACTTATATGTACAATATTAAAATGAAAACAATATATTGTGCTGAATAGGTTTATAGCG
ACATCTATGATAGAGCGCCACAATAACAAACAATTGCGTTTTATTATTACAAATCCAATTTTAAAAAAAG
CGGCAGAACCGGTCAAACCTAAAAGACTGATTACATAAATCTTATTCAAATTTCAAAAGTGCCCCAGGGG
CTAGTATCTACGACACACCGAGCGGCGAACTAATAACGCTCACTGAAGGGAACTCCGGTTCCCCGCCGGC
GCGCATGGGTGAGATTCCTTGAAGTTGAGTATTGGCCGTCCGCTCTACCGAAAGTTACGGGCACCATTCA
ACCCGGTCCAGCACGGCGGCCGGGTAACCGACTTGCTGCCCCGAGAATTATGCAGCATTTTTTTGGTGTA
TGTGGGCCCCAAATGAAGTGCAGGTCAAACCTTGACAGTGACGACAAATCGTTGGGCGGGTCCAGGGCGA
ATTTTGCGACAACATGTCGAGGCTCAGCAGGACCGCT
Features (pLannotate 1.2.2; 15 found; start..end, strand, type, name):
     42..66      +  misc_feature   RB T-DNA repeat: right border repeat from nopaline C58 T-DNA
    178..198     -  CDS            TetR (fragment): tetracycline resistance regulatory protein; tetR
    225..1370    -  CDS            trfA: TRFA_ECOLX - Experimental evidence at protein level: Swiss-Prot protein existence level 1. Also involved in plasmid copy number control, promoting intermolecular coupling of protein bound iterons at oriV, which inhibits replication initiation. From Escherichia coli.
   1706..2294    -  rep_origin     ori: high-copy-number ColE1/pMB1/pBR322/pUC origin of replication
   2465..3325    -  CDS            AmpR: β-lactamase; bla; confers resistance to ampicillin, carbenicillin, and related antibiotics
   3326..3430    -  promoter       AmpR promoter: bla
   3517..4148    -  rep_origin     oriV: incP origin of replication
   4240..4264    +  misc_feature   LB T-DNA repeat: left border repeat from nopaline C58 T-DNA
   4385..4430    +  promoter       CUP1 promoter (fragment): S. cerevisiae CUP1; inducible metallothionein promoter, regulated by Cu2+
   4431..4474    +  promoter       CUP1 promoter (fragment): S. cerevisiae CUP1; inducible metallothionein promoter, regulated by Cu2+
   4475..4518    +  promoter       CUP1 promoter (fragment): S. cerevisiae CUP1; inducible metallothionein promoter, regulated by Cu2+
   4521..4566    +  promoter       CUP1 promoter (fragment): S. cerevisiae CUP1; inducible metallothionein promoter, regulated by Cu2+
   4669..6159    +  CDS            CYP76AD1: C76AD_BETVU - Also known as Bv2g029890_ucyh From Beta vulgaris (Sugar beet).
   6226..7050    +  CDS            DODA1: DOD1W_BETVU - Experimental evidence at transcript level: Swiss-Prot protein existence level 2. Opens the cyclic ring of dihydroxy-phenylalanine (DOPA) between carbons 4 and 5, thus producing an unstable seco-DOPA that rearranges nonenzymatically to betalamic acid. From Beta vulgaris (Sugar beet).
   8633..9340    +  terminator     OCS terminator: octopine synthase terminator
