[The description below was written by a language model from this plasmid's Addgene catalogue record and pLannotate feature annotations shown in this document.]
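Description:
pCHW111040 is a Golden Gate (MoClo-style) Level 1, Position 3 plant expression module built in the pICH47751 backbone, a binary vector whose cargo lies between nopaline-type left and right T-DNA border repeats for Agrobacterium-mediated delivery into plant cells. The backbone carries a high-copy ColE1/pUC origin for propagation in E. coli, together with the incP oriV and the trfA replication initiator gene, which provide broad-host-range replication suited to Agrobacterium. Selection in bacteria is by ampicillin through the bla gene and its promoter. A very short TetR fragment is also annotated and appears to be a backbone remnant.

The payload is a single transcription unit recorded as CBS4-CMV::RUBY::OCS. Four tandem annotated fragments matching the yeast CUP1 metallothionein promoter correspond to the four copper-binding sites (CBS4), which in copper-switch systems are bound by a copper-responsive transcription factor supplied from another module. The "CMV" element named in the record, presumably a minimal promoter placed downstream of these sites, is not annotated in the feature table. The reporter is RUBY, a multi-gene betalain biosynthesis cassette that produces a visible red pigment without added substrate. The table identifies the Beta vulgaris CYP76AD1 and DODA1 coding sequences, while a region of roughly 1.5 kb before the octopine synthase terminator is unannotated and would be where RUBY's third component, a glucosyltransferase, is expected. The linkers between the coding sequences are likewise not annotated.

According to the associated work, the construct belongs to a tightly regulated copper-inducible transient expression toolkit for Nicotiana benthamiana. It serves as a visual readout of induction and leakiness, and can be assembled with other Level 1 modules into multigene constructs.
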