Addgene plasmid #222451: pCHW111040
Purpose: Level 1, Position 3 containing CBS4-CMV::RUBY::OCS.
Depositing lab: Chih-Hang Wu. Depositing organization: Institute of Plant and Microbial Biology, Academia Sinica. Publication: Development of a tightly regulated copper-inducible transient gene expression system in Nicotiana benthamiana incorporating a suicide exon and Cre recombinase. Chiang BJ, Lin KY, Chen YF, Huang CY, Goh FJ, Huang LT, Chen LH, Wu CH. New Phytol. 2024 Oct;244(1):318-331. doi: 10.1111/nph.20021. Epub 2024 Jul 30. PubMed 39081031.
Backbone
  Vector backbone: pICH47751
  Vector type: Plant Expression, Synthetic Biology
Growth in bacteria
  Bacterial resistance: Ampicillin, 100 μg/mL
  Growth temperature: 37°C
  Growth strain: DH5alpha
  Copy number: High Copy
Gene/Insert
  Gene/Insert name: CBS4-CMV1::RUBY::OCS
  Species: Other
  Mutation: no
  Cloning method: Golden Gate
  Sequencing primers: 5′ n/a
Terms and licenses: Academic/Nonprofit Terms; Industry Terms: Not Available to Industry
Depositor comments: Please visit https://doi.org/10.1101/2024.03.23.586378 for bioRxiv preprint.
How to cite: pCHW111040 was a gift from Chih-Hang Wu (Addgene plasmid # 222451 ; http://n2t.net/addgene:222451 ; RRID:Addgene_222451)
